Addgene plasmid #236981: HaloTag-PPP3CA Vector
Purpose: Express HaloTag(R)-PPP3CA Fusion Protein in Mammalian Cells under a CMV promoter
Depositing lab: Promega Corporation.
Backbone
  Vector backbone: pFN222K HaloTag(R) CMV-Blast BiBRET Vector
  Vector type: Mammalian Expression
  Selectable markers: Blasticidin
Growth in bacteria
  Bacterial resistance: Kanamycin, 50 μg/mL
  Growth temperature: 37°C
  Growth strain: DH5alpha
  Copy number: High Copy
Gene/Insert
  Gene/Insert name: PPP3CA
  Species: H. sapiens (human)
  Mutation: None
  Entrez Gene: PPP3CA (a.k.a. ACCIID, CALN, CALNA, CALNA1, CNA1, DEE91, IECEE, IECEE1, PPP2B)
  Promoter: CMV
  Tag / fusion protein: HaloTag (R) (N terminal on backbone)
  Cloning method: Other
Terms and licenses: Academic/Nonprofit Terms; Industry Terms
How to cite: HaloTag-PPP3CA Vector was a gift from Promega Corporation (Addgene plasmid # 236981 ; http://n2t.net/addgene:236981 ; RRID:Addgene_236981)
