[The description below was written by a language model from this plasmid's Addgene catalogue record and pLannotate feature annotations shown in this document.]
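Description:
HaloTag-PPP3CA Vector is a mammalian expression plasmid of about 6.7 kb, built on the pFN222K HaloTag CMV-Blast BiBRET backbone, that produces human PPP3CA fused at its N terminus to HaloTag. PPP3CA is the catalytic A subunit of calcineurin, a calcium-dependent, calmodulin-stimulated protein phosphatase that transduces intracellular Ca2+ signals; the record lists no mutations in the insert. The plasmid is maintained at high copy in E. coli through a ColE1/pUC-type origin. Bacterial selection is with kanamycin, conferred by an nptII (neo) gene driven by the synthetic bacterial EM7 promoter. A single annotated loxP site sits just upstream of this cassette, and the record does not explain its role.

The expression unit consists of the CMV immediate early enhancer and promoter, followed by a chimeric β-globin/immunoglobulin intron that typically improves transcript processing and expression. A T7 promoter lies immediately before the coding region and could support in vitro transcription. The open reading frame encodes HaloTag, a modified bacterial dehalogenase that bonds covalently to chloroalkane ligands, then a TEV protease recognition site that allows the tag to be removed, and then PPP3CA. A short multiple cloning site remnant and an SV40 polyadenylation signal follow the coding sequence.

A separate cassette in the opposite orientation uses the SV40 enhancer/early promoter to express blasticidin S deaminase, terminated by a synthetic poly(A) signal, so that stably transfected mammalian cells can be selected with blasticidin. The stated purpose is simply CMV-driven expression of the fusion protein in mammalian cells. The HaloTag makes it suitable for ligand-based fluorescent labelling or capture, and the backbone name suggests use as an acceptor partner in BRET-type assays, although the record does not spell this out.
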