Features (pLannotate 1.2.2; 19 found; start..end, strand, type, name):
      3..84      -  polyA_signal   SV40 poly(A) signal: SV40 polyadenylation signal
    107..190     -  CDS            large T antigen (fragment): large T antigen from SV40 (simian virus 40)
    255..620     +  enhancer       CMV enhancer: human cytomegalovirus immediate early enhancer
    622..821     +  promoter       CMV promoter: human cytomegalovirus (CMV) immediate early promoter
    960..1092    +  intron         chimeric intron: chimera between introns from human β-globin and immunoglobulin heavy chain genes
   1136..1154    +  promoter       T7 promoter: promoter for bacteriophage T7 RNA polymerase
   1170..2060    +  CDS            HaloTag®: modified bacterial dehalogenase that forms covalent bonds with chloroalkane derivatives
   2073..2093    +  CDS            TEV site: tobacco etch virus (TEV) protease recognition and cleavage site
   2109..3671    +  CDS            PPP3CA: PP2BA_HUMAN - Also known as CALNA, CNA. Experimental evidence at protein level: Swiss-Prot protein existence level 1. Calcium-dependent, calmodulin-stimulated protein phosphatase which plays an essential role in the transduction of intracellular Ca(2+)-mediated signals (PubMed:15671020, PubMed:18838687, PubMed:19154138, PubMed:23468591). Many of the substrates contain a PxIxIT motif and/or a LxVP motif (PubMed:17498738, PubMed:17502104, PubMed:23468591, PubMed:27974827, PubMed:22343722). In response to increased Ca(2+) levels, dephosphorylates and activates phosphatase SSH1 which results in co
   3680..3735    +  misc_feature   MCS: pUC18/19 multiple cloning site
   3784..3905    -  polyA_signal   SV40 poly(A) signal: SV40 polyadenylation signal
   3928..3996    -  CDS            large T antigen (fragment): large T antigen from SV40 (simian virus 40)
   4020..4053    +  protein_bind   loxP: Cre-mediated recombination occurs in the 8-bp core sequence (GCATACAT). Cre recombinase
   4063..4110    +  promoter       EM7 promoter: synthetic bacterial promoter&nbsp
   4142..4933    +  CDS            neo: KKA2_KLEPN - Also known as kan, nptII. Experimental evidence at protein level: Swiss-Prot protein existence level 1. Resistance to kanamycin, neomycin, paromomycin, ribostamycin, butirosin and gentamicin B. From Klebsiella pneumoniae.
   5094..5682    -  rep_origin     ori: high-copy-number ColE1/pMB1/pBR322/pUC origin of replication
   5808..5856    -  polyA_signal   poly(A) signal: synthetic polyadenylation signal
   5880..6278    -  CDS            BSD: blasticidin S deaminase; Aspergillus terreus BSD; confers resistance to blasticidin
   6309..6666    -  promoter       SV40 promoter: SV40 enhancer and early promoter
>Addgene plasmid #236981 | HaloTag-PPP3CA Vector | addgene full sequence | sequence record 472397 | Addgene NGS Result
CGGCAGTGAAAAAAATGCTTTATTTGTGAAATTTGTGATGCTATTGCTTTATTTGTAACCATTATAAGCT
GCAATAAACAAGTTAACAACAACAATTGCATTCATTTTATGTTTCAGGTTCAGGGGGAGGTGTGGGAGGT
TTTTTAAAGCAAGTAAAACCTCTACAAATGTGGTATGGCTGATTATGATCCGCGGCCGCAATACGTCGAC
GTTATCAGCTGACTTCGTACGAGAGCCTAGGATTATGGCGCGCCACTAGTTATTAATAGTAATCAATTAC
GGGGTCATTAGTTCATAGCCCATATATGGAGTTCCGCGTTACATAACTTACGGTAAATGGCCCGCCTGGC
TGACCGCCCAACGACCCCCGCCCATTGACGTCAATAATGACGTATGTTCCCATAGTAACGCCAATAGGGA
CTTTCCATTGACGTCAATGGGTGGAGTATTTACGGTAAACTGCCCACTTGGCAGTACATCAAGTGTATCA
TATGCCAAGTCCGCCCCCTATTGACGTCAATGACGGTAAATGGCCCGCCTGGCATTATGCCCAGTACATG
ACCTTACGGGACTTTCCTACTTGGCAGTACATCTACGTATTAGTCATCGCTATTACCATGGTGATGCGGT
TTTGGCAGTACACCAATGGGCGTGGATAGCGGTTTGACTCACGGGGATTTCCAAGTCTCCACCCCATTGA
CGTCAATGGGAGTTTGTTTTGGCACCAAAATCAACGGGACTTTCCAAAATGTCGTAATAACCCCGCCCCG
TTGACGCAAATGGGCGGTAGGCGTGTACGGTGGGAGGTCTATATAAGCAGAGCTGGTTTAGTGAACCGTC
AGATCACTAGAAGCTTTATTGCGGTAGTTTATCACAGTTAAATTGCTAACGCAGTCAGTGCTTCTGACAC
AACAGTCTCGAACTTAAGCTGCAGAAGTTGGTCGTGAGGCACTGGGCAGGTAAGTATCAAGGTTACAAGA
CAGGTTTAAGGAGACCAATAGAAACTGGGCTTGTCGAGACAGAGAAGACTCTTGCGTTTCTGATAGGCAC
CTATTGGTCTTACTGACATCCACTTTGCCTTTCTCTCCACAGGTGTCCACTCCCAGTTCAATTACAGCTC
TTAAGGCTAGAGTATTAATACGACTCACTATAGGGCTAGCAAAGCCACCATGGCAGAAATCGGTACTGGC
TTTCCATTCGACCCCCATTATGTGGAAGTCCTGGGCGAGCGCATGCACTACGTCGATGTTGGTCCGCGCG
ATGGCACCCCTGTGCTGTTCCTGCACGGTAACCCGACCTCCTCCTACGTGTGGCGCAACATCATCCCGCA
TGTTGCACCGACCCATCGCTGCATTGCTCCAGACCTGATCGGTATGGGCAAATCCGACAAACCAGACCTG
GGTTATTTCTTCGACGACCACGTCCGCTTCATGGATGCCTTCATCGAAGCCCTGGGTCTGGAAGAGGTCG
TCCTGGTCATTCACGACTGGGGCTCCGCTCTGGGTTTCCACTGGGCCAAGCGCAATCCAGAGCGCGTCAA
AGGTATTGCATTTATGGAGTTCATCCGCCCTATCCCGACCTGGGACGAATGGCCAGAATTTGCCCGCGAG
ACCTTCCAGGCCTTCCGCACCACCGACGTCGGCCGCAAGCTGATCATCGATCAGAACGTTTTTATCGAGG
GTACGCTGCCGATGGGTGTCGTCCGCCCGCTGACTGAAGTCGAGATGGACCATTACCGCGAGCCGTTCCT
GAATCCTGTTGACCGCGAGCCACTGTGGCGCTTCCCAAACGAGCTGCCAATCGCCGGTGAGCCAGCGAAC
ATCGTCGCGCTGGTCGAAGAATACATGGACTGGCTGCACCAGTCCCCTGTCCCGAAGCTGCTGTTCTGGG
GCACCCCAGGCGTTCTGATCCCACCGGCCGAAGCCGCTCGCCTGGCCAAAAGCCTGCCTAACTGCAAGGC
TGTGGACATCGGCCCGGGTCTGAATCTGCTGCAAGAAGACAACCCGGACCTGATCGGCAGCGAGATCGCG
CGCTGGCTGTCGACGCTCGAGATTTCCGGCGAGCCAACCACTGAGGATCTGTACTTTCAGAGCGATAACG
CGATCGCCATGTCCGAGCCCAAGGCAATTGATCCCAAGTTGTCGACGACCGACAGGGTGGTGAAAGCTGT
TCCATTTCCTCCAAGTCACCGGCTTACAGCAAAAGAAGTGTTTGATAATGATGGAAAACCTCGTGTGGAT
ATCTTAAAGGCGCATCTTATGAAGGAGGGAAGGCTGGAAGAGAGTGTTGCATTGAGAATAATAACAGAGG
GTGCATCAATTCTTCGACAGGAAAAAAATTTGCTGGATATTGATGCGCCAGTCACTGTTTGTGGGGACAT
TCATGGACAATTCTTTGATTTGATGAAGCTCTTTGAAGTCGGGGGATCTCCTGCCAACACTCGCTACCTC
TTCTTAGGGGACTATGTTGACAGAGGGTACTTCAGTATTGAATGTGTGCTGTATTTGTGGGCCTTGAAAA
TTCTCTACCCCAAAACACTGTTTTTACTTCGTGGAAATCATGAATGTAGACATCTAACAGAGTATTTCAC
ATTTAAACAAGAATGTAAAATAAAGTATTCAGAACGCGTATATGATGCCTGTATGGATGCCTTTGACTGC
CTTCCCCTGGCTGCCCTGATGAACCAACAGTTCCTGTGTGTGCATGGTGGTTTGTCTCCAGAGATTAACA
CTTTAGATGATATCAGAAAATTAGACCGATTCAAAGAACCACCTGCATATGGACCTATGTGTGATATCCT
GTGGTCAGACCCCCTGGAAGATTTTGGAAATGAGAAGACTCAGGAACATTTCACTCACAACACAGTCAGG
GGGTGTTCATACTTCTACAGTTACCCGGCTGTATGTGAATTCTTACAGCACAATAACTTGTTATCTATAC
TCCGAGCCCACGAAGCCCAAGATGCAGGGTACCGCATGTACAGGAAAAGCCAAACAACAGGCTTCCCTTC
TCTAATTACAATTTTTTCAGCACCAAATTACTTAGATGTATACAATAACAAAGCTGCAGTATTGAAGTAT
GAGAACAATGTTATGAATATCAGGCAATTCAACTGTTCTCCTCATCCATACTGGCTTCCAAATTTCATGG
ATGTTTTTACTTGGTCCCTTCCATTTGTTGGGGAAAAAGTGACTGAGATGCTGGTAAATGTCCTCAACAT
CTGCTCAGATGATGAACTAGGGTCAGAAGAAGATGGATTTGATGGTGCAACAGCTGCAGCCCGGAAAGAG
GTGATAAGGAACAAGATCCGAGCAATAGGCAAAATGGCCAGAGTGTTCTCAGTGCTCAGAGAAGAGAGTG
AGAGTGTGCTGACGCTGAAAGGCTTGACCCCAACTGGCATGCTCCCCAGCGGAGTACTTTCTGGAGGGAA
GCAAACCCTGCAAAGCGCTACTGTTGAGGCTATTGAGGCTGATGAAGCTATCAAAGGATTTTCACCACAA
CATAAGATCACTAGCTTCGAGGAAGCCAAGGGCTTAGACCGAATTAATGAGAGGATGCCGCCTCGCAGAG
ATGCCATGCCCTCTGACGCCAACCTTAACTCCATCAACAAGGCTCTCACCTCAGAGACTAACGGCACGGA
CAGCAATGGCAGTAATAGCAGCAATATTCAGGTTTAAACGAATTCGGGCTCGGTACCCGGGGATCCTCTA
GAGTCGACCTGCAGGCATGCAAGCTGATTTGGCTGCTGCCACCGCTGAGCAAGGCCGCTTCGAGCAGACA
TGATAAGATACATTGATGAGTTTGGACAAACCACAACTAGAATGCAGTGAAAAAAATGCTTTATTTGTGA
AATTTGTGATGCTATTGCTTTATTTGTAACCATTATAAGCTGCAATAAACAAGTTAACAACAACAATTGC
ATTCATTTTATGTTTCAGGTTCAGGGGGAGATGTGGGAGGTTTTTTTAAGCAAGTAAAACCTCTACAAAT
GTGGTAAAATCTTAATTAAGAATTCTAATATAACTTCGTATAGCATACATTATACGAAGTTATGGATCCA
CTGTTGACAATTAATCATCGGCATAGTATATCGGCATAGTATAATACGACAAGGTGAGGAACTAAACCCA
GGAGGCAGATCATGATTGAACAAGATGGATTGCACGCAGGTTCTCCGGCCGCTTGGGTGGAGAGGCTATT
CGGCTATGACTGGGCACAACAGACAATCGGCTGCTCTGATGCCGCCGTGTTCCGGCTGTCAGCGCAGGGG
CGCCCGGTTCTTTTTGTCAAGACCGACCTGTCCGGTGCCCTGAATGAACTGCAGGACGAGGCAGCGCGGC
TATCGTGGCTGGCCACGACGGGCGTTCCTTGCGCAGCTGTGCTCGACGTTGTCACTGAAGCGGGAAGGGA
CTGGCTGCTATTGGGCGAAGTGCCGGGGCAGGATCTCCTGTCATCTCACCTTGCTCCTGCCGAGAAAGTA
TCCATCATGGCTGATGCAATGCGGCGGCTGCATACGCTTGATCCGGCTACCTGCCCATTCGACCACCAAG
CGAAACATCGCATCGAGCGAGCACGTACTCGGATGGAAGCCGGTCTTGTCGATCAGGATGATCTGGACGA
AGAGCATCAGGGGCTCGCGCCAGCCGAACTGTTCGCCAGGCTCAAGGCGCGCATGCCCGACGGCGAGGAT
CTCGTCGTGACCCATGGCGATGCCTGCTTGCCGAATATCATGGTGGAAAATGGCCGCTTTTCTGGATTCA
TCGACTGTGGCCGGCTGGGTGTGGCGGACCGCTATCAGGACATAGCGTTGGCTACCCGTGATATTGCTGA
AGAGCTTGGCGGCGAATGGGCTGACCGCTTCCTCGTGCTTTACGGTATCGCCGCTCCCGATTCGCAGCGC
ATCGCCTTCTATCGCCTTCTTGACGAGTTCTTCTGATTCGAAATGACCGACCAAGCGACGCCCAACCGGT
ATCAGCTCACTCAAAGGCGGTAATACGGTTATCCACAGAATCAGGGGATAACGCAGGAAAGAACATGTGA
GCAAAAGGCCAGCAAAAGGCCAGGAACCGTAAAAAGGCCGCGTTGCTGGCGTTTTTCCATAGGCTCCGCC
CCCCTGACGAGCATCACAAAAATCGACGCTCAAGTCAGAGGTGGCGAAACCCGACAGGACTATAAAGATA
CCAGGCGTTTCCCCCTGGAAGCTCCCTCGTGCGCTCTCCTGTTCCGACCCTGCCGCTTACCGGATACCTG
TCCGCCTTTCTCCCTTCGGGAAGCGTGGCGCTTTCTCATAGCTCACGCTGTAGGTATCTCAGTTCGGTGT
AGGTCGTTCGCTCCAAGCTGGGCTGTGTGCACGAACCCCCCGTTCAGCCCGACCGCTGCGCCTTATCCGG
TAACTATCGTCTTGAGTCCAACCCGGTAAGACACGACTTATCGCCACTGGCAGCAGCCACTGGTAACAGG
ATTAGCAGAGCGAGGTATGTAGGCGGTGCTACAGAGTTCTTGAAGTGGTGGCCTAACTACGGCTACACTA
GAAGGACAGTATTTGGTATCTGCGCTCTGCTGAAGCCAGTTACCTTCGGAAAAAGAGTTGGTAGCTCTTG
ATCCGGCAAACAAACCACCGCTGGTAGCGGTGGTTTTTTTGTTTGCAAGCAGCAGATTACGCGCAGAAAA
AAAGGATTTCAAGAAGATCCTTTGATCTTTTCTACGGGGTCTGACGCTCAGTGGAACGAAAACTCACGTT
AAGGGATTTTGGTCATGAGATTATCAAAAAGGATCTTCACCTAGATCCTTTTATAGTCCGGAATCGTCAC
ACAAAAAACCAACACACAGATGTAATGAAAATAAAGATATTTTATTGCGGCCATCGTGATGGCTAGAGTT
TAGCCCTCCCACACATAACCAGAGGGCAGCAATTCACGAATCCCAACTGCCGTCGGCTGTCCATCACTGT
CCTTCACTATGGCTTTGATCCCAGGATGCAGATCGAGAAGCACCTGTCGGCACCGTCCGCAGGGGCTCAA
GATGCCCCTGTTCTCATTTCCGATCGCGACGATACAAGTCAGGTTGCCAGCTGCCGCAGCAGCAGCAGTG
CCCAGCACCACGAGTTCTGCACAAGGTCCCCCAGTAAAATGATATACATTGACACCAGTGAAGATGCGGC
CGTCGCTAGAGAGAGCTGCGCTGGCGACGCTGTAGTCTTCAGAGATGGGGATGCTGTTGATTGTAGCCGT
TGCTCTTTCAATGAGGGTGGATTCTTCTTGAGACAAAGGCTTGGCCATGGTGGCGCTAGTGTCAGAAGAA
TCGAGCTTTTTGCAAAAGCCTAGGCCTCCAAAAAAGCCTCCTCACTACTTCTGGAATAGCTCAGAGGCCG
AGGCGGCCTCGGCCTCTGCATAAATAAAAAAAATTAGTCAGCCATGGGGCGGAGAATGGGCGGAACTGGG
CGGAGTTAGGGGCGGGATGGGCGGAGTTAGGGGCGGGACTATGGTTGCTGACTAATTGAGATGCATGCTT
TGCATACTTCTGCCTGCTGGGGAGCCTGGGGACTTTCCACACCTGGTTGCTGACTAATTGAGATGCATGC
TTTGCATACTTCTGCCTGCTGGGGAGCCTGGGGACTTTCCACACCCTAACTGACACACATTCCACAGCTG
GTTCTTTCCGCCTCAGAAGGTACCTAACCAAGTTCCTCTTTCAGAGGTTATTTCAGGCCATGGTGCTGCG
CAAGACGCGTTAATTAAGACGT
